>Addgene plasmid #59051 | pENTR-GFP-Patronin CC 638–1457 | depositor partial sequence | sequence record 92014 | Coding sequence
ATGCTTTTTTATAATGCCAACTTTGTACAAAAAAGCAGGCTCCGCGGCCGCCCCCTTCACCATGGGAGCA
AGGGCGAGGAGCTGTTCACCGGGGTGGTGCCCATCCTGGTCGAGCTGGACGGCGACGTAAACGGCCACAA
GTTCAGCGTGTCCGGCGAGGGCGAGGGCGATGCCACCTACGGCAAGCTGACCCTGAAGTTCATCTGCACC
ACCGGCAAGCTGCCCGTGCCCTGGCCCACCCTCGTGACCACCCTGACCTACGGCGTGCAGTGCTTCAGCC
GCTACCCCGACCACATGAAGCAGCACGACTTCTTCAAGTCCGCCATGCCCGAAGGCTACGTCCAGGAGCG
CACCATCTTCTTCAAGGACGACGGCAACTACAAGACCCGCGCCGAGGTGAAGTTCGAGGGCGACACCCTG
GTGAACCGCATCGAGCTGAAGGGCATCGACTTCAAGGAGGACGGCAACATCCTGGGGCACAAGCTGGAGT
ACAACTACAACAGCCACAACGTCTATATCATGGCCGACAAGCAGAAGAACGGCATCAAGGTGAACTTCAA
GATCCGCCACAACATCGAGGACGGCAGCGTGCAGCTCGCCGACCACTACCAGCAGAACACCCCCATCGGC
GACGGCCCCGTGCTGCTGCCCGACAACCACTACCTGAGCACCCAGTCCGCCCTGAGCAAAGACCCCAACG
AGAAGCGCGATCACATGGTCCTGCTGGAGTTCGTGACCGCCGCCGGGATCACTCTCGGCATGGACGAGCT
GTACAAGCACCGGTATACAAGTTTGTACAAAAAAGCAGGCTCCGCGGCCGCCCCCATGAAGTGGGAGACC
ATGAGCAACGAATCAAAGAGAACACCTGATATGGATCCCGTGGATTTGGACAAGTACCAGCAAAGTATCG
CCATTATGAACATGAATCTGCAGGATATCCAGCAGGATATCCACCGCCTGGCCACCCAGCAAAGCCAAAT
GCAGGCGCAGCACCTCCAAGCCCAACAACTCATGCAGGCTCAGCAAATAGCCAACATGCTGAACCAGCAG
ACCTATGGGTCGCAGCAGCACCTGGCTGATCACCATTACCAGCAGCAGAGACCCATGCAGCAAAGCTTTG
GTTCATCGCCCCATCTTCCGCAGGCCTACAACGCCCCAGTCAGCGCATACAGCTCCCGTCCGCCCAGTCG
CGATCCCTACCAGCAGCAGCTCCACCATCAGCAGCAGCAGCCCATGCCCATGCCGCAACCGATGCAGTAC
GTCAACGAGCATGGGCAGTATATGTCGCCGCCGCAGCCCGCACACTACATGCCGCAGCAGGCACAACAGC
CGCAGAGCATTTACAGCGACAACGGGGCGGCGTACAATCACAGTAACCACTCGCCATACGGCGGAGCTCC
ACAGTATCGGAGCAGCGTGGTGTACGACGATTACGGGCAGCCCACCAACCACTTCTACCTGCATGAGTCA
TCGCCGCAGCCTCAAGCTCATCAGCATCCGCAGCGCAGGACTTGGGCTCACTCCGCAGCAGCCGCCGCTT
ATGAACAACAGCAACAGATCCAGCCTTCCCTGGTGGATGTGAATGCCTGGCAGACGCAGCAGCACCAAAA
GCAGAAGCAGACCTGGATGAACAGGCCGCCCTCGAGTGCGGGAGCCCCGAGTCCTGGCAGCTTTATGCTG
CACCAGAACGGTGGAGGAGGAGGTGGTGGCGGTGGTGGTGGCGAGCTACAGCACCTGTTTCAGGTACAGG
CCTCGCCACAGCATGGCCAACGGCAGGTTAGTGGATCCAATGGCGTGCAGCGCCAGCAGTCGTTGACCAA
CTTGCGAGACAATCGCTCGCCCAAGGCACCACAAAACATGGGAATGCCCATGGGTATGCCAATGCAGCAA
GAGGACATGATGGCACCGCAGAGTATTTGCTTTATCGGTGACGAGGAGGATGTTGATGAGCTGGAGCGGA
ACATTATCGAATCTATGCAGTCGACGCACATCTCCGACTTTGTACACCAACAGCAGCAGCAGCACCAACA
CCAACAGCAACTTCAGCAGCAACAACGGTTGCAGGGGCACAGCGGACGAGGTAGCAGCTCGGAGGATTAT
GACAGCGGGGAGATGATCTCCAACAAGCTGAACATCACCAGCGGCAATCTCACCTATCGCATACCCTCGC
CATCCCGTCCCTCCATCCAAGCCAACAGCTTCCAGGATCCCCGAGCCATGGCAGCTGCTTCCGGTGGCGA
GGACCAGCCGCCCGAGAAGGGTTTCTACATCTCCTTCGACGATGAGCAGCCCAAACGACCCAAGCCACCT
CTGCGCGCCAAGCGATCGCCTAAAAAGGAGTCTCCACCAGGAAGTCGGGACAGCGTCGATAACCAGGCGA
CCCTGAAACGTGAATCGCTAAGTCATCTGCACAACAACAACAATATTGGATTCGGAAATGATGATGTCAA
CAGCAAACCGGTGACCAGGCACAGTATCCATGGCCTAAACAACTCCAACAGTGTCAAATCTCCCGGAAAT
GCCACGTACAACAAGTACACGGATGAGCCGCCCATCCAACTGCGACAGTTGGCCGTTTCGGGAGCAATGT
CACCAACTAGTAACGAACGTCATCACTTGGACGATGTCAGCAATCAGTCACCGCAGCAGACGCAGCAACC
AATGTCGCCCACGCGACTCCAACAGAGCAGCAACAACGCAGAGGCGGCCAAGAACAAGGCGCTGGTCATC
GGAGCAGATTCCACCAATTTGGATCCGGAATCTGTTGATGAGATGGAGCGGCGCAAGGAGAAAATCATGC
TGCTGTCTTTGCAACGTCGCCAGCAACAGGAGGAGGCGAAGGCGCGCAAAGAGATTGAGGCTTCCCAGAA
GCGAGAAAAGGAGCGCGAAAAGGAGGAGGAACGAGCGCGGAAAAAGGAGGAGCAAATGGCACGGCGAGCG
GCCATTTTGGAGCAGCACAGACTCAAGAAAGCCATTGAAGAGGCCGAGCGAGAGGGTAAAACCCTGGATC
GGCCCGATCTGCACGTGAAGCTGCAATCGCATTCATCCACCTCAACGACCCCACGACTGAGGCAGCAGCG
CACCACGCGTCCCAGGCCTAAGACAATTCACGTGGACGATGCCAGCGTGGACATCAGCGAGGCTTCAAGC
ATCTCTAGTCGAGGCAAAAAAGGCTCAAGCTCGAATCTAACCAAGGGTGGGCGCGCCGACCCAGCTTTCT
TGTACAAAGTTGGCATTATAAGAAAGCATTGCTTATCAATTTGTTGCAACGAACAGGTCACTATCAGTCA
AAATAAAATCATTATTTGCCATCCAGCTGATATCCCCTATAGTGAGTCGTATTACATGGTCATAGCTGTT
TCCTGGCAGCTCTGGCCCGTGTCTCAAAATCTCTGA
