>Addgene plasmid #59051 | pENTR-GFP-Patronin CC 638–1457 | addgene partial sequence | sequence record 93911 | EGFP-C 5'-CATGGTCCTGCTGGAGTTCGTG-3'
TCAGCACCGGTATACAAGTTTGTACAAAAAAGCAGGCTCCGCGGCCGCCCCCATGAAGTGGGAGACCATG
AGCAACGAATCAAAGAGAACACCTGATATGGATCCCGTGGATTTGGACAAGTACCAGCAAAGTATCGCCA
TTATGAACATGAATCTGCAGGATATCCAGCAGGATATCCACCGCCTGGCCACCCAGCAAAGCCAAATGCA
GGCGCAGCACCTCCAAGCCCAACAACTCATGCAGGCTCAGCAAATAGCCAACATGCTGAACCAGCAGACC
TATGGGTCGCAGCAGCACCTGGCTGATCACCATTACCAGCAGCAGAGACCCATGCAGCAAAGCTTTGGTT
CATCGCCCCATCTTCCGCAGGCCTACAACGCCCCAGTCAGCGCATACAGCTCCCGTCCGCCCAGTCGCGA
TCCCTACCAGCAGCAGCTCCACCATCAGCAGCAGCAGCCCATGCCCATGCCGCAACCGATGCAGTACGTC
AACGAGCATGGGCAGTATATGTCGCCGCCGCAGCCCGCACACTACATGCCGCAGCAGGCACAACAGCCGC
AGAGCATTTACAGCGACAACGGGGCGGCGTACAATCACAGTAACCACTCGCCATACGGCGGAGCTCCACA
GTATCGGAGCAGCGTGGTGTACGACGATTACGGGCAGCCCACCAACCACTTCTACCTGCATGAGTCATCG
CCGCAGCCTCAAGCTCATCAGCATCCGCAGCGCAGGACTTGGGCTCACTCCGCAGCAGCCGCCGCTTATG
AACAACAGCAACAGATCCAG
