>Addgene plasmid #59051 | pENTR-GFP-Patronin CC 638–1457 | addgene partial sequence | sequence record 93921 | M13-Rev 5'-CAGGAAACAGCTATGACC-3'
TAATGATTTTATTTTGACTGATAGTGACCTGTTCGTTGCAACAAATTGATAAGCAATGCTTTCTTATAAT
GCCAACTTTGTACAAGAAAGCTGGGTCGGCGCGCCCACCCTTGGTTAGATTCGAGCTTGAGCCTTTTTTG
CCTCGACTAGAGATGCTTGAAGCCTCGCTGATGTCCACGCTGGCATCGTCCACGTGAATTGTCTTAGGCC
TGGGACGCGTGGTGCGCTGCTGCCTCAGTCGTGGGGTCGTTGAGGTGGATGAATGCGATTGCAGCTTCAC
GTGCAGATCGGGCCGATCCAGGGTTTTACCCTCTCGCTCGGCCTCTTCAATGGCTTTCTTGAGTCTGTGC
TGCTCCAAAATGGCCGCTCGCCGTGCCATTTGCTCCTCCTTTTTCCGCGCTCGTTCCTCCTCCTTTTCGC
GCTCCTTTTCTCGCTTCTGGGAAGCCTCAATCTCTTTGCGCGCCTTCGCCTCCTCCTGTTGCTGGCGACG
TTGCAAAGACAGCAGCATGATTTTCTCCTTGCGCCGCTCCATCTCATCAACAGATTCCGGATCCAAATTG
GTGGAATCTGCTCCGATGACCAGCGCCTTGTTCTTGGCCGCCTCTGCGTTGTTGCTGCTCTGTTGGAGTC
GCGTGGGCGACATTGGTTGCTGCGTCTGCTGCGGTGACTGATTGCTGACATCGTCCAAGTGATGACGTTC
GTTACTAGTTGGTGACATTGCTCCCGAAACGGCCAACTGTCGCAGTTGGATGGGCGGCTCATCCGTGTAC
TTGTTGTACGTGGCATTTCCGGGAGATTTGACACTGTTGGAGTTGTTTAGGCCATGGATACTGTGCCTGG
TCACCGGTTTGCTGTTGACATCATCA
