>Addgene plasmid #59051 | pENTR-GFP-Patronin CC 638–1457 | addgene partial sequence | sequence record 94169 | EGFP-N 5'-CGTCGCCGTCCAGCTCGACCAG-3'
GCTCTCGCCCTTGCTCCCATGGTGAAGGGGGCGGCCGCGGAGCCTGCTTTTTTGTACAAAGTTGGCATTA
TAAAAAAGCATTGCTCATCAATTTGTTGCAACGAACAGGTCACTATCAGTCAAAATAAAATCATTATTTG
GGGCCCGAGCTTAAGACTGGCCGTCGTTTTACAACGTCGTGACTGGGAAAACATCCATGCTAGCGTTAAC
GCGAGAGTAGGGAACTGCCAGGCATCAAATAAAACGAAAGGCTCAGTCGGAAGACTGGGCCTTTCGTTTT
ATCTGTTGTTTGTCGGTGAACGCTCTCCTGAGTAGGACAAATCCGCCGGGAGCGGATTTGAACGTTGTGA
AGCAACGGCCCGGAGGGTGGCGGGCAGGACGCCCGCCATAAACTGCCAGGCATCAAACTAAGCAGAAGGC
CATCCTGACGGATGGCCTTTTTGCGTTTCTACAAACTCTTCCTGGCTAGCGGTACGCGTATTAATTGCGT
TGCGCTCACTGCCCGCTTTCCAGTCGGGAAACCTGTCGTGCC
