[The description below was written by a language model from this plasmid's Addgene catalogue record.]
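Description:
pENTR-GFP-Patronin CC 638–1457 is a Gateway entry clone built on the Invitrogen pENTR backbone, into which the insert was introduced by TOPO cloning. It is propagated in E. coli under kanamycin selection; the record lists its copy number as unknown and does not describe the origin of replication. As an entry vector, it is not itself the final expression vehicle. In pENTR plasmids the insert is normally flanked by attL recombination sites, so the coding sequence can be moved by LR recombination into a destination context. Here the stated destination is the BaculoDirect system, in which the entry clone recombines directly with linearised baculovirus DNA to generate recombinant virus for protein production in insect cells. No feature table accompanies the record, so the exact positions of the recombination sites and any other backbone elements cannot be confirmed from it.

The payload is a truncated form of Drosophila melanogaster Patronin, a microtubule minus-end-binding protein also known as Ssp4 and related to the CAMSAP family. The fragment is fused to eGFP. The name indicates a fragment spanning positions 638–1457 that includes the coiled-coil (CC) region, with the "GFP-" prefix suggesting an N-terminal tag, although the record does not explicitly state the tag's orientation. No promoter is listed. Expression in insect cells would presumably be driven by the baculoviral promoter supplied by the destination DNA after recombination. The construct is intended for producing fluorescently labelled Patronin truncation protein, and the associated work examined how CAMSAPs and Patronin regulate microtubule minus-end dynamics.
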