Addgene plasmid #59051: pENTR-GFP-Patronin CC 638–1457
Purpose: for baculovirus expression of Patronin CC truncation (using Baculodirect kit from Invitrogen)
Depositing lab: Ron Vale. Depositing organization: University of California, San Francisco (UCSF). Publication: Regulation of microtubule minus-end dynamics by CAMSAPs and Patronin. Hendershott MC, Vale RD. Proc Natl Acad Sci U S A. 2014 Apr 22;111(16):5860-5. doi: 10.1073/pnas.1404133111. Epub 2014 Mar 26. PubMed 24706919.
Backbone
  Vector backbone: pENTR
  Backbone manufacturer: Invitrogen
  Vector type: Bacterial Expression, Insect Expression
Growth in bacteria
  Bacterial resistance: Kanamycin, 50 μg/mL
  Growth temperature: 37°C
  Growth strain: ccdB Survival
  Copy number: Unknown
Gene/Insert
  Gene/Insert name: Patronin
  Species: D. melanogaster (fly)
  Entrez Gene: Patronin (a.k.a. Dmel_CG33130, BcDNA:LD17191, CG18459, CG18460, CG18462, CG30102, CG33130, CG6516, Dmel\CG33130, Ssp4, l(2)k07433, ssp4)
  Tag / fusion protein: eGFP
  Cloning method: TOPO Cloning
  Sequencing primers: 5′ TGTAAAACGACGGCCAGT; 3′ CAGGAAACAGCTATGAC
Terms and licenses: Academic/Nonprofit Terms; Industry Terms: Not Available to Industry
How to cite: pENTR-GFP-Patronin CC 638–1457 was a gift from Ron Vale (Addgene plasmid # 59051 ; http://n2t.net/addgene:59051 ; RRID:Addgene_59051)
